Addgene plasmid #98129: CMYA5tnT/pENTR3C
Purpose: CMYA5 (NM_153610, nt 11648 to 12279) T allele (rs10043986) in pENTR3C, Gateway Entry vector
Depositing lab: Rita Shiang. Depositing organization: Virginia Commonwealth University.
Backbone
  Vector backbone: pENTR3C
  Backbone manufacturer: Invitrogen
  Backbone size w/o insert (bp): 2723
  Total vector size (bp): 2881
  Modifications to backbone: ccdB gene is placed
  Vector type: Unspecified
Growth in bacteria
  Bacterial resistance: Kanamycin, 50 μg/mL
  Growth temperature: 37°C
  Growth strain: DH5alpha
  Copy number: Unknown
Gene/Insert
  Gene/Insert name: CMYA5 (alt name: CMYA5 T allele)
  Species: H. sapiens (human)
  Insert size (bp): 642
  Mutation: rs10043986 (NM_153610.4:c.12188C>T)
  GenBank ID: NM_153610
  Entrez Gene: CMYA5 (a.k.a. C5orf10, SPRYD2, TRIM76)
  Cloning method: Unknown
  Sequencing primers: 5′ TAAGCAGAAGGCCATCCTG; 3′ GTAACATCAGAGATTTTGAGACAC
Terms and licenses: Academic/Nonprofit Terms; Industry Terms
How to cite: CMYA5tnT/pENTR3C was a gift from Rita Shiang (Addgene plasmid # 98129 ; http://n2t.net/addgene:98129 ; RRID:Addgene_98129)
