[The description below was written by a language model from this plasmid's Addgene catalogue record and pLannotate feature annotations shown in this document.]
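Description:
CMYA5tnT/pENTR3C is a Gateway entry clone built on the Invitrogen pENTR3C backbone. It carries a short 3′ fragment of the human CMYA5 (cardiomyopathy-associated 5; also known as C5orf10, SPRYD2 or TRIM76) transcript. It is a small bacterial plasmid of 2,881 bp, replicated from a high-copy ColE1/pUC-type origin and selected with kanamycin through the aph(3')-Ia (KanR) gene. The rrnB T1 and T2 transcription terminators lie upstream of the cloning region, where they limit read-through transcription from the backbone into the insert. As is usual for an entry vector, no promoter for the insert is annotated, so the plasmid is a shuttle for recombination rather than an expression construct.

The insert is listed as 642 bp and corresponds to nucleotides 11648 to 12279 of NM_153610. It carries the T allele of the single-nucleotide polymorphism rs10043986 (c.12188C>T). In the sequenced plasmid it is annotated as a CMYA5 coding fragment of about 630 bp lying between attL1 and attL2, in the position normally held by the ccdB counterselection cassette. The backbone modification note is worded ambiguously, but no ccdB feature is annotated, which suggests the cassette was replaced by the insert. The attL sites allow an LR Clonase reaction to move the fragment directionally into any attR-containing destination vector, which then supplies the promoter, tags or fusion partners.

The record does not state the downstream application or the cloning method. The naming by allele suggests the construct is meant for studying the functional consequences of this CMYA5 variant after transfer into a suitable destination vector.
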