Features (pLannotate 1.2.2; 7 found; start..end, strand, type, name):
     94..137     +  terminator     rrnB T1 terminator: Escherichia coli rrnB; transcription terminator T1 from the E. coli rrnB gene
    305..893     -  rep_origin     ori: high-copy-number ColE1/pMB1/pBR322/pUC origin of replication
    983..1792    -  CDS            KanR: aminoglycoside phosphotransferase; aph(3')-Ia; confers resistance to kanamycin in bacteria or G418 (Geneticin®) in eukaryotes
   1915..2014    +  protein_bind   attL2: mutant version of attL; recombination site for the Gateway® LR reaction LR Clonase™
   2026..2658    -  CDS            CMYA5 (fragment): CMYA5_HUMAN - Also known as C5orf10, DTNBP2, SPRYD2, TRIM76. Experimental evidence at protein level: Swiss-Prot protein existence level 1. May serve as an anchoring protein that mediates the subcellular compartmentation of protein kinase A (PKA) via binding to PRKAR2A (By similarity). May function as a repressor of calcineurin- mediated transcriptional activity. May attenuate calcineurin ability to induce slow-fiber gene program in muscle and may negatively modulate skeletal muscle regeneration (By similarity). Plays a role in the assembly of ryanodine receptor (RYR2) clusters in striated musc
   2667..2766    -  protein_bind   attL1: mutant version of attL; recombination site for the Gateway® LR reaction LR Clonase™
   2816..2843    -  terminator     rrnB T2 terminator: transcription terminator T2 from the E. coli rrnB gene
>Addgene plasmid #98129 | CMYA5tnT/pENTR3C | addgene full sequence | sequence record 191154 | Addgene NGS Result
GCCCGCCACCCTCCGGGCCGTTGCTTCACAACGTTCAAATCCGCTCCCGGCGGATTTGTCCTACTCAGGA
GAGCGTTCACCGACAAACAACAGATAAAACGAAAGGCCCAGTCTTCCGACTGAGCCTTTCGTTTTATTTG
ATGCCTGGCAGTTCCCTACTCTCGCTTAGTAGTTAGACGTCCCCGAGATCCATGCTAGCGGTAATACGGT
TATCCACAGAATCAGGGGATAACGCAGGAAAGAACATGTGAGCAAAAGGCCAGCAAAAGGCCAGGAACCG
TAAAAAGGCCGCGTTGCTGGCGTTTTTCCATAGGCTCCGCCCCCCTGACGAGCATCACAAAAATCGACGC
TCAAGTCAGAGGTGGCGAAACCCGACAGGACTATAAAGATACCAGGCGTTTCCCCCTGGAAGCTCCCTCG
TGCGCTCTCCTGTTCCGACCCTGCCGCTTACCGGATACCTGTCCGCCTTTCTCCCTTCGGGAAGCGTGGC
GCTTTCTCATAGCTCACGCTGTAGGTATCTCAGTTCGGTGTAGGTCGTTCGCTCCAAGCTGGGCTGTGTG
CACGAACCCCCCGTTCAGCCCGACCGCTGCGCCTTATCCGGTAACTATCGTCTTGAGTCCAACCCGGTAA
GACACGACTTATCGCCACTGGCAGCAGCCACTGGTAACAGGATTAGCAGAGCGAGGTATGTAGGCGGTGC
TACAGAGTTCTTGAAGTGGTGGCCTAACTACGGCTACACTAGAAGAACAGTATTTGGTATCTGCGCTCTG
CTGAAGCCAGTTACCTTCGGAAAAAGAGTTGGTAGCTCTTGATCCGGCAAACAAACCACCGCTGGTAGCG
GTGGTTTTTTTGTTTGCAAGCAGCAGATTACGCGCAGAAAAAAAGGATCTCAAGAAGATCCTTTGATCTT
TTCTACGGGGTCTGACGCTCAGTGGAACGGGGCCCAATCTGAATAATGTTACAACCAATTAACCAATTCT
GATTAGAAAAACTCATCGAGCATCAAATGAAACTGCAATTTATTCATATCAGGATTATCAATACCATATT
TTTGAAAAAGCCGTTTCTGTAATGAAGGAGAAAACTCACCGAGGCAGTTCCATAGGATGGCAAGATCCTG
GTATCGGTCTGCGATTCCGACTCGTCCAACATCAATACAACCTATTAATTTCCCCTCGTCAAAAATAAGG
TTATCAAGTGAGAAATCACCATGAGTGACGACTGAATCCGGTGAGAATGGCAAAAGTTTATGCATTTCTT
TCCAGACTTGTTCAACAGGCCAGCCATTACGCTCGTCATCAAAATCACTCGCATCAACCAAACCGTTATT
CATTCGTGATTGCGCCTGAGCGAGACGAAATACGCGATCGCTGTTAAAAGGACAATTACAAACAGGAATC
GAATGCAACCGGCGCAGGAACACTGCCAGCGCATCAACAATATTTTCACCTGAATCAGGATATTCTTCTA
ATACCTGGAATGCTGTTTTTCCGGGGATCGCAGTGGTGAGTAACCATGCATCATCAGGAGTACGGATAAA
ATGCTTGATGGTCGGAAGAGGCATAAATTCCGTCAGCCAGTTTAGTCTGACCATCTCATCTGTAACATCA
TTGGCAACGCTACCTTTGCCATGTTTCAGAAACAACTCTGGCGCATCGGGCTTCCCATACAAGCGATAGA
TTGTCGCACCTGATTGCCCGACATTATCGCGAGCCCATTTATACCCATATAAATCAGCATCCATGTTGGA
ATTTAATCGCGGCCTCGACGTTTCCCGTTGAATATGGCTCATAACACCCCTTGTATTACTGTTTATGTAA
GCAGACAGTTTTATTGTTCATGATGATATATTTTTATCTTGTGCAATGTAACATCAGAGATTTTGAGACA
CGGGCCAGAGCTGCAGCTGGATGGCAAATAATGATTTTATTTTGACTGATAGTGACCTGTTCGTTGCAAC
AAATTGATAAGCAATGCTTTCTTATAATGCCAACTTTGTACAAGAAAGCTGGGTCTAGATAATTCCTTGT
GCCTTACAGAATCCAGGGGCTCTATCCCCAGGTGCAAAGTACATTTTCCAGGTTTCTCCAGGGCAAAGGC
AGGGTGGACACCCTCATTAAACCTGTGCCTGATGATGAAGAGCAACTGCTCGCTCTCTGCGTTGATGAAG
ATAAGTCTCTGGTTGTTGTAGTCCAGCAGGATGCCCACTCTGGCTGGACGCTCAGTCACATGAACATCAC
TCACAATACCACTGTAGAAAAATGTGTATCTCTGTGGCTCAGAGCAGTGCATGTACCATGAGGTCTCCCC
TTGTCCTAGGGCACCTGCCTGCACAGCCGAGCTGGAGCAGATGCCGAGTCGATATGCTGGGCAGTCTGTG
ACTGTGGTTTCCCAGTAATGCTGGCCACAGGAAGGCAGCTCCTCACCCAGCACTGACGGGATTTCCGTCA
GCCGTCTCCTCTCACCAAAGCTGATCACTGTCCCACTTGAGGAAATGTGTAGAGCAGGATGAGCTGTTTC
TCTCAACAAGAGAAATCTGGTTCCTCTGGTGGAGATGAGAGCAGCTTCACTCTGTTCACTTGTCCCAAAT
GCATTGATGGCCCTCACATAGAAAAAGTAGTTATCATTGGGTTGGAGGTTAACTTTCAGCTGGAGTCCCA
TGAAAGAGCCTGCTTTTTTGTACAAAGTTGGCATTATAAAAAAGCATTGCTTATCAATTTGTTGCAACGA
ACAGGTCACTATCAGTCAAAATAAAATCATTATTTGGGGCCCGAGCTTAAGTAACTAACTAACAGGAAGA
GTTTGTAGAAACGCAAAAAGGCCATCCGTCAGGATGGCCTTCTGCTTAGTTTGATGCCTGGCAGTTTATG
GCGGGCGTCCT
